Addgene plasmid #113249: pAW-SpyCas2
Purpose: E. coli expression vector for His-MBP-S. pyogenes Cas2
Depositing lab: Jennifer Doudna. Depositing organization: University of California, Berkeley. Publication: Protecting genome integrity during CRISPR immune adaptation. Wright AV, Doudna JA. Nat Struct Mol Biol. 2016 Oct;23(10):876-883. doi: 10.1038/nsmb.3289. Epub 2016 Sep 5. PubMed 27595346.
Backbone
  Vector backbone: pET16bMBP
  Backbone manufacturer: Novagen
  Backbone size w/o insert (bp): 6000
  Total vector size (bp): 7206
  Vector type: Bacterial Expression
Growth in bacteria
  Bacterial resistance: Ampicillin, 100 μg/mL
  Growth temperature: 37°C
  Growth strain: DH5alpha
  Copy number: Low Copy
Gene/Insert
  Gene/Insert name: S. pyogenes Cas2 (alt name: SpyCas2)
  Species: S. pyogenes
  Insert size (bp): 342
  GenBank ID: NC_002737.2
  Promoter: T7
  Tag / fusion protein: 6xHis-MBP (N terminal on backbone)
  Cloning method: Restriction Enzyme; 5′ cloning site BamHI (not destroyed); 3′ cloning site XhoI (not destroyed)
  Sequencing primers: 5′ CAGCGGTCGTCAGACTGTCG; 3′ GCTAGTTATTGCTCAGCGG
Resource information
  A portion of this plasmid was derived from a plasmid made by: James Nuñez, Doudna Lab
Terms and licenses: Academic/Nonprofit Terms; Industry Terms: Not Available to Industry
How to cite: pAW-SpyCas2 was a gift from Jennifer Doudna (Addgene plasmid # 113249 ; http://n2t.net/addgene:113249 ; RRID:Addgene_113249)
