[The description below was written by a language model from this plasmid's Addgene catalogue record and pLannotate feature annotations shown in this document.]
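Description:
pAW-SpyCas2 is a bacterial expression plasmid for producing Streptococcus pyogenes Cas2 in E. coli as a His-MBP fusion. It is built on pET16bMBP, a modified Novagen pET-type backbone, and totals about 7.2 kb. Propagation relies on a pBR322-family ColE1/pMB1 origin. The bom region and the rop gene are also present, and rop holds the plasmid at the low copy number recorded in the catalogue entry, even though the generic annotation labels the origin as high-copy. Selection is by ampicillin through the β-lactamase gene. Several tetracycline-resistance fragments and a tet promoter are also annotated, but these are non-functional remnants of the pBR322 lineage rather than a usable marker.

The expression cassette uses a T7 promoter followed by a lac operator and the phage T7 gene 10 ribosome binding site. Transcription therefore needs a host that supplies T7 RNA polymerase, and it is repressed by the plasmid-encoded lacI until IPTG is added. The open reading frame runs from an N-terminal 6xHis tag into a signal-sequence-less, cytosolic maltose binding protein, then a TEV protease recognition site, and then the roughly 340 bp Cas2 coding sequence cloned between BamHI and XhoI. A T7 terminator closes the cassette. The automated annotation matches the insert to the S. thermophilus Cas2 homologue, whereas the catalogue identifies it as S. pyogenes Cas2. A short "SET1" fragment called downstream of the insert is probably a residual vector sequence match rather than a deliberate tag.

The His tag allows affinity purification, MBP aids solubility, and TEV cleavage can release Cas2 from the tags. The purified protein fits biochemical work on CRISPR spacer acquisition, in line with the associated study of immune adaptation.
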