Features (pLannotate 1.2.2; 22 found; start..end, strand, type, name):
     45..63      +  promoter       T7 promoter: promoter for bacteriophage T7 RNA polymerase
     64..88      +  protein_bind   lac operator: The lac repressor binds to the lac operator to inhibit transcription in E. coli. This inhibition can be relieved by adding lactose or isopropyl-β-D-thiogalactopyranoside (IPTG). lac repressor encoded by lacI
    104..126     +  RBS            RBS: efficient ribosome binding site from bacteriophage T7 gene 10 (Olins and Rangwala, 1989)
    146..163     +  CDS            6xHis: 6xHis affinity tag
    173..1273    +  CDS            MBP: maltose binding protein from E. coli; malE (mutated); This version of the gene does not encode a signal sequence, so MBP will remain in the cytosol.
   1328..1344    +  CDS            TEV site (fragment): tobacco etch virus (TEV) protease recognition and cleavage site
   1352..1687    +  CDS            cas2: CAS2_STRTR - Experimental evidence at protein level: Swiss-Prot protein existence level 1. When the CRISPR3/cas system consisting of cas9-cas1-cas2- csn2-CRISPR3 or just cas9-CRISPR3 is expressed in E.coli it prevents plasmids homologous to spacers 1 or 2 from transforming. From Streptococcus thermophilus.
   1704..1754    +  CDS            SET1 (fragment): solubility-enhancement tag derived from T7 phage gene 10B
   1762..1809    +  terminator     T7 terminator: transcription terminator for bacteriophage T7 RNA polymerase
   1832..1936    -  CDS            TcR (fragment): tetracycline efflux protein; tet; confers resistance to tetracycline
   1984..2012    -  promoter       tet promoter: E. coli promoter for tetracycline efflux protein gene
   2125..2229    +  promoter       AmpR promoter: bla
   2230..3090    +  CDS            AmpR: β-lactamase; bla; confers resistance to ampicillin, carbenicillin, and related antibiotics
   3261..3849    +  rep_origin     ori: high-copy-number ColE1/pMB1/pBR322/pUC origin of replication
   4035..4174    -  misc_feature   bom: basis of mobility region from pBR322
   4276..4467    -  CDS            rop: Rop protein, which maintains plasmids at low copy number; rop
   4484..4864    +  CDS            YPB1_ECOLX: Protein predicted: Swiss-Prot protein existence level 4. From Escherichia coli.
   5106..5730    -  CDS            TcR (fragment): tetracycline efflux protein; tet; confers resistance to tetracycline
   5745..5766    -  protein_bind   CAP binding site: CAP binding activates transcription in the presence of cAMP. E. coli catabolite activator protein
   5779..6860    -  CDS            lacI: lac repressor; lacI; The lac repressor binds to the lac operator to inhibit transcription in E. coli. This inhibition can be relieved by adding lactose or isopropyl-β-D-thiogalactopyranoside (IPTG).
   6861..6938    -  promoter       lacI promoter: lacI
   6946..23      -  CDS            TcR (fragment) (across the origin): tetracycline efflux protein; tet; confers resistance to tetracycline
>Addgene plasmid #113249 | pAW-SpyCas2 | addgene full sequence | sequence record 217571 | Addgene NGS Result
CGATGCGTCCGGCGTAGAGGATCGAGATCTCGATCCCGCGAAATTAATACGACTCACTATAGGGGAATTG
TGAGCGGATAACAATTCCCCTCTAGAGAGCTCTTTTGTTTAACTTTAAGAAGGAGATATACATATGAAAT
CTTCTCACCATCACCATCACCATGGTTCTTCTATGAAAATCGAAGAAGGTAAACTGGTAATCTGGATTAA
CGGCGATAAAGGCTATAACGGTCTCGCTGAAGTCGGTAAGAAATTCGAGAAAGATACCGGAATTAAAGTC
ACCGTTGAGCATCCGGATAAACTGGAAGAGAAATTCCCACAGGTTGCGGCAACTGGCGATGGCCCTGACA
TTATCTTCTGGGCACACGACCGCTTTGGTGGCTACGCTCAATCTGGCCTGTTGGCTGAAATCACCCCGGA
CAAAGCGTTCCAGGACAAGCTGTATCCGTTTACCTGGGATGCCGTACGTTACAACGGCAAGCTGATTGCT
TACCCGATCGCTGTTGAAGCGTTATCGCTGATTTATAACAAAGATCTGCTGCCGAACCCGCCAAAAACCT
GGGAAGAGATCCCGGCGCTGGATAAAGAACTGAAAGCGAAAGGTAAGAGCGCGCTGATGTTCAACCTGCA
AGAACCGTACTTCACCTGGCCGCTGATTGCTGCTGACGGGGGTTATGCGTTCAAGTATGAAAACGGCAAG
TACGACATTAAAGACGTGGGCGTGGATAACGCTGGCGCGAAAGCGGGTCTGACCTTCCTGGTTGACCTGA
TTAAAAACAAACACATGAATGCAGACACCGATTACTCCATCGCAGAAGCTGCCTTTAATAAAGGCGAAAC
AGCGATGACCATCAACGGCCCGTGGGCATGGTCCAACATCGACACCAGCAAAGTGAATTATGGTGTAACG
GTACTGCCGACCTTCAAGGGTCAACCATCCAAACCGTTCGTTGGCGTGCTGAGCGCAGGTATTAACGCCG
CCAGTCCGAACAAAGAGCTGGCAAAAGAGTTCCTCGAAAACTATCTGCTGACTGATGAAGGTCTGGAAGC
GGTTAATAAAGACAAACCGCTGGGTGCCGTAGCGCTGAAGTCTTACGAGGAAGAGTTGGCGAAAGATCCA
CGTATTGCCGCCACTATGGAAAACGCCCAGAAAGGTGAAATCATGCCGAACATCCCGCAGATGTCCGCTT
TCTGGTATGCCGTGCGTACTGCGGTGATCAACGCCGCCAGCGGTCGTCAGACTGTCGATGAAGCCCTGAA
AGACGCGCAGACTAATTCGAGCTCGAACAACAACAACAATAACAATAACAACAACCTCGGGATCGAGGAA
AACCTGTACTTCCAAGGATCCATGAGTTATAGATATATGAGAATGATACTTATGTTTGATATGCCGACGG
ACACCGCTGAGGAACGAAAAGCCTATCGAAAATTTCGGAAATTTTTACTTAGTGAAGGGTTTATCATGCA
TCAATTTTCTATTTATAGTAAGTTGCTGTTGAATAATACAGCTAACAATGCCATGATTGGTCGGCTGAGG
GAGCATAATCCTAATAAAGGAAATATTACATTACTAACGGTCACGGAAAAACAGTTTGCACGAATGATTT
ATTTACATGGTGAAAGAAATAATTGTATTGCAAACTCCGATGAAAGACTTGTATTTCTTGGGGAGGCTTT
TGATGAATCTTAACTCGAGCGGCCGCTGCTAACAAAGCCCGAAAGGAAGCTGAGTTGGCTGCTGCCACCG
CTGAGCAATAACTAGCATAACCCCTTGGGGCCTCTAAACGGGTCTTGAGGGGTTTTTTGCTGAAAGGAGG
AACTATATCCGGATATCCCGCAAGAGGCCCGGCAGTACCGGCATAACCAAGCCTATGCCTACAGCATCCA
GGGTGACGGTGCCGAGGATGACGATGAGTGCATTGTTAGATTTCATACACGGTGCCTGACTGCGTTAGCA
ATTTAACTGTGATAAACTACCGCATTAAAGCTTATCGATGATAAGCTGTCAAACATGAGAATTCTTGAAG
ACGAAAGGGCCTCGTGATACGCCTATTTTTATAGGTTAATGTCATGATAATAATGGTTTCTTAGACGTCA
GGTGGCACTTTTCGGGGAAATGTGCGCGGAACCCCTATTTGTTTATTTTTCTAAATACATTCAAATATGT
ATCCGCTCATGAGACAATAACCCTGATAAATGCTTCAATAATATTGAAAAAGGAAGAGTATGAGTATTCA
ACATTTCCGTGTCGCCCTTATTCCCTTTTTTGCGGCATTTTGCCTTCCTGTTTTTGCTCACCCAGAAACG
CTGGTGAAAGTAAAAGATGCTGAAGATCAGTTGGGTGCACGAGTGGGTTACATCGAACTGGATCTCAACA
GCGGTAAGATCCTTGAGAGTTTTCGCCCCGAAGAACGTTTTCCAATGATGAGCACTTTTAAAGTTCTGCT
ATGTGGCGCGGTATTATCCCGTGTTGACGCCGGGCAAGAGCAACTCGGTCGCCGCATACACTATTCTCAG
AATGACTTGGTTGAGTACTCACCAGTCACAGAAAAGCATCTTACGGATGGCATGACAGTAAGAGAATTAT
GCAGTGCTGCCATAACCATGAGTGATAACACTGCGGCCAACTTACTTCTGACAACGATCGGAGGACCGAA
GGAGCTAACCGCTTTTTTGCACAACATGGGGGATCATGTAACTCGCCTTGATCGTTGGGAACCGGAGCTG
AATGAAGCCATACCAAACGACGAGCGTGACACCACGATGCCTGCAGCAATGGCAACAACGTTGCGCAAAC
TATTAACTGGCGAACTACTTACTCTAGCTTCCCGGCAACAATTAATAGACTGGATGGAGGCGGATAAAGT
TGCAGGACCACTTCTGCGCTCGGCCCTTCCGGCTGGCTGGTTTATTGCTGATAAATCTGGAGCCGGTGAG
CGTGGGTCTCGCGGTATCATTGCAGCACTGGGGCCAGATGGTAAGCCCTCCCGTATCGTAGTTATCTACA
CGACGGGGAGTCAGGCAACTATGGATGAACGAAATAGACAGATCGCTGAGATAGGTGCCTCACTGATTAA
GCATTGGTAACTGTCAGACCAAGTTTACTCATATATACTTTAGATTGATTTAAAACTTCATTTTTAATTT
AAAAGGATCTAGGTGAAGATCCTTTTTGATAATCTCATGACCAAAATCCCTTAACGTGAGTTTTCGTTCC
ACTGAGCGTCAGACCCCGTAGAAAAGATCAAAGGATCTTCTTGAGATCCTTTTTTTCTGCGCGTAATCTG
CTGCTTGCAAACAAAAAAACCACCGCTACCAGCGGTGGTTTGTTTGCCGGATCAAGAGCTACCAACTCTT
TTTCCGAAGGTAACTGGCTTCAGCAGAGCGCAGATACCAAATACTGTCCTTCTAGTGTAGCCGTAGTTAG
GCCACCACTTCAAGAACTCTGTAGCACCGCCTACATACCTCGCTCTGCTAATCCTGTTACCAGTGGCTGC
TGCCAGTGGCGATAAGTCGTGTCTTACCGGGTTGGACTCAAGACGATAGTTACCGGATAAGGCGCAGCGG
TCGGGCTGAACGGGGGGTTCGTGCACACAGCCCAGCTTGGAGCGAACGACCTACACCGAACTGAGATACC
TACAGCGTGAGCTATGAGAAAGCGCCACGCTTCCCGAAGGGAGAAAGGCGGACAGGTATCCGGTAAGCGG
CAGGGTCGGAACAGGAGAGCGCACGAGGGAGCTTCCAGGGGGAAACGCCTGGTATCTTTATAGTCCTGTC
GGGTTTCGCCACCTCTGACTTGAGCGTCGATTTTTGTGATGCTCGTCAGGGGGGCGGAGCCTATGGAAAA
ACGCCAGCAACGCGGCCTTTTTACGGTTCCTGGCCTTTTGCTGGCCTTTTGCTCACATGTTCTTTCCTGC
GTTATCCCCTGATTCTGTGGATAACCGTATTACCGCCTTTGAGTGAGCTGATACCGCTCGCCGCAGCCGA
ACGACCGAGCGCAGCGAGTCAGTGAGCGAGGAAGCGGAAGAGCGCCTGATGCGGTATTTTCTCCTTACGC
ATCTGTGCGGTATTTCACACCGCAATGGTGCACTCTCAGTACAATCTGCTCTGATGCCGCATAGTTAAGC
CAGTATACACTCCGCTATCGCTACGTGACTGGGTCATGGCTGCGCCCCGACACCCGCCAACACCCGCTGA
CGCGCCCTGACGGGCTTGTCTGCTCCCGGCATCCGCTTACAGACAAGCTGTGACCGTCTCCGGGAGCTGC
ATGTGTCAGAGGTTTTCACCGTCATCACCGAAACGCGCGAGGCAGCTGCGGTAAAGCTCATCAGCGTGGT
CGTGAAGCGATTCACAGATGTCTGCCTGTTCATCCGCGTCCAGCTCGTTGAGTTTCTCCAGAAGCGTTAA
TGTCTGGCTTCTGATAAAGCGGGCCATGTTAAGGGCGGTTTTTTCCTGTTTGGTCACTGATGCCTCCGTG
TAAGGGGGATTTCTGTTCATGGGGGTAATGATACCGATGAAACGAGAGAGGATGCTCACGATACGGGTTA
CTGATGATGAACATGCCCGGTTACTGGAACGTTGTGAGGGTAAACAACTGGCGGTATGGATGCGGCGGGA
CCAGAGAAAAATCACTCAGGGTCAATGCCAGCGCTTCGTTAATACAGATGTAGGTGTTCCACAGGGTAGC
CAGCAGCATCCTGCGATGCAGATCCGGAACATAATGGTGCAGGGCGCTGACTTCCGCGTTTCCAGACTTT
ACGAAACACGGAAACCGAAGACCATTCATGTTGTTGCTCAGGTCGCAGACGTTTTGCAGCAGCAGTCGCT
TCACGTTCGCTCGCGTATCGGTGATTCATTCTGCTAACCAGTAAGGCAACCCCGCCAGCCTAGCCGGGTC
CTCAACGACAGGAGCACGATCATGCGCACCCGTGGCCAGGACCCAACGCTGCCCGAGATGCGCCGCGTGC
GGCTGCTGGAGATGGCGGACGCGATGGATATGTTCTGCCAAGGGTTGGTTTGCGCATTCACAGTTCTCCG
CAAGAATTGATTGGCTCCAATTCTTGGAGTGGTGAATCCGTTAGCGAGGTGCCGCCGGCTTCCATTCAGG
TCGAGGTGGCCCGGCTCCATGCACCGCGACGCAACGCGGGGAGGCAGACAAGGTATAGGGCGGCGCCTAC
AATCCATGCCAACCCGTTCCATGTGCTCGCCGAGGCGGCATAAATCGCCGTGACGATCAGCGGTCCAATG
ATCGAAGTTAGGCTGGTAAGAGCCGCGAGCGATCCTTGAAGCTGTCCCTGATGGTCGTCATCTACCTGCC
TGGACAGCATGGCCTGCAACGCGGGCATCCCGATGCCGCCGGAAGCGAGAAGAATCATAATGGGGAAGGC
CATCCAGCCTCGCGTCGCGAACGCCAGCAAGACGTAGCCCAGCGCGTCGGCCGCCATGCCGGCGATAATG
GCCTGCTTCTCGCCGAAACGTTTGGTGGCGGGACCAGTGACGAAGGCTTGAGCGAGGGCGTGCAAGATTC
CGAATACCGCAAGCGACAGGCCGATCATCGTCGCGCTCCAGCGAAAGCGGTCCTCGCCGAAAATGACCCA
GAGCGCTGCCGGCACCTGTCCTACGAGTTGCATGATAAAGAAGACAGTCATAAGTGCGGCGACGATAGTC
ATGCCCCGCGCCCACCGGAAGGAGCTGACTGGGTTGAAGGCTCTCAAGGGCATCGGTCGAGATCCCGGTG
CCTAATGAGTGAGCTAACTTACATTAATTGCGTTGCGCTCACTGCCCGCTTTCCAGTCGGGAAACTGTCG
TGCCAGCTGCATTAATGAATCGGCCAACGCGCGGGGAGAGGCGGTTTGCGTATTGGGCGCCAGGGTGGTT
TTTCTTTTCACCAGTGAGACGGGCAACAGCTGATTGCCCTTCACCGCCTGGCCCTGAGAGAGTTGCAGCA
AGCGGTCCACGCTGGTTTGCCCCAGCAGGCGAAAATCCTGTTTGATGGTGGTTAACGGCGGGATATAACA
TGAGCTGTCTTCGGTATCGTCGTATCCCACTACCGAGATATCCGCACCAACGCGCAGCCCGGACTCGGTA
ATGGCGCGCATTGCGCCCAGCGCCATCTGATCGTTGGCAACCAGCATCGCAGTGGGAACGATGCCCTCAT
TCAGCATTTGCATGGTTTGTTGAAAACCGGACATGGCACTCCAGTCGCCTTCCCGTTCCGCTATCGGCTG
AATTTGATTGCGAGTGAGATATTTATGCCAGCCAGCCAGACGCAGACGCGCCGAGACAGAACTTAATGGG
CCCGCTAACAGCGCGATTTGCTGGTGACCCAATGCGACCAGATGCTCCACGCCCAGTCGCGTACCGTCTT
CATGGGAGAAAATAATACTGTTGATGGGTGTCTGGTCAGAGACATCAAGAAATAACGCCGGAACATTAGT
GCAGGCAGCTTCCACAGCAATGGCATCCTGGTCATCCAGCGGATAGTTAATGATCAGCCCACTGACGCGT
TGCGCGAGAAGATTGTGCACCGCCGCTTTACAGGCTTCGACGCCGCTTCGTTCTACCATCGACACCACCA
CGCTGGCACCCAGTTGATCGGCGCGAGATTTAATCGCCGCGACAATTTGCGACGGCGCGTGCAGGGCCAG
ACTGGAGGTGGCAACGCCAATCAGCAACGACTGTTTGCCCGCCAGTTGTTGTGCCACGCGGTTGGGAATG
TAATTCAGCTCCGCCATCGCCGCTTCCACTTTTTCCCGCGTTTTCGCAGAAACGTGGCTGGCCTGGTTCA
CCACGCGGGAAACGGTCTGATAAGAGACACCGGCATACTCTGCGACATCGTATAACGTTACTGGTTTCAC
ATTCACCACCCTGAATTGACTCTCTTCCGGGCGCTATCATGCCATACCGCGAAAGGTTTTGCGCCATTCG
ATGGTGTCCGGGATCTCGACGCTCTCCCTTATGCGACTCCTGCATTAGGAAGCAGCCCAGTAGTAGGTTG
AGGCCGTTGAGCACCGCCGCCGCAAGGAATGGTGCATGCAAGGAGATGGCGCCCAACAGTCCCCCGGCCA
CGGGGCCTGCCACCATACCCACGCCGAAACAAGCGCTCATGAGCCCGAAGTGGCGAGCCCGATCTTCCCC
ATCGGTGATGTCGGCGATATAGGCGCCAGCAACCGCACCTGTGGCGCCGGTGATGCCGGCCA
